>Addgene plasmid #214860 | AiP14823: pAAV-AiE0441h_3xC2-minBG-ChR2(H134R)-EYFP-WPRE3-BGHpA (Alias: CN4823) | addgene full sequence | sequence record 426042 | Addgene NGS Result
CCTGCAGGCAGCTGCGCGCTCGCTCGCTCACTGAGGCCGCCCGGGCGTCGGGCGACCTTTGGTCGCCCGG
CCTCAGTGAGCGAGCGAGCGCGCAGAGAGGGAGTGGCCAACTCCATCACTAGGGGTTCCTGCGGCCGCAC
GCGTCCCACACAGCCCCCACCACCTGGCCGCCCACCTGAAAAACTTTTCCCCAAGTTCTTGAGAAGTCGC
GTAGGATCCAGGAGAGAAAAATCAAAGTAATAAAACCTCATTTAATTCCTAACGGAGGGCAGAGCTGCGA
GCTGCAATTATCTTAATGCTGAGCTATTTTTACTCTCTCTCCATCTCTGTCTTCTGCCTTTCTCCCACAC
AGCCCCCACCACCTGGCCGCCCACCTGAAAAACTTTTCCCCAAGTTCTTGAGAAGTCGCGTAGGATCCAG
GAGAGAAAAATCAAAGTAATAAAACCTCATTTAATTCCTAACGGAGGGCAGAGCTGCGAGCTGCAATTAT
CTTAATGCTGAGCTATTTTTACTCTCTCTCCATCTCTGTCTTCTGCCTTTCTCCCACACAGCCCCCACCA
CCTGGCCGCCCACCTGAAAAACTTTTCCCCAAGTTCTTGAGAAGTCGCGTAGGATCCAGGAGAGAAAAAT
CAAAGTAATAAAACCTCATTTAATTCCTAACGGAGGGCAGAGCTGCGAGCTGCAATTATCTTAATGCTGA
GCTATTTTTACTCTCTCTCCATCTCTGTCTTCTGCCTTTCTGAGCTCGGGCTGGGCATAAAAGTCAGGGC
AGAGCCATCTATTGCTTACATTTGCTTCTGGGATCCAGATCTTTCGAAGCTAGCCACCATGGACTATGGC
GGCGCTTTGTCTGCCGTCGGACGCGAACTTTTGTTCGTTACTAATCCTGTGGTGGTGAACGGGTCCGTCC
TGGTCCCTGAGGATCAATGTTACTGTGCCGGATGGATTGAATCTCGCGGCACGAACGGCGCTCAGACCGC
GTCAAATGTCCTGCAGTGGCTTGCAGCAGGATTCAGCATTTTGCTGCTGATGTTCTATGCCTACCAAACC
TGGAAATCTACATGCGGCTGGGAGGAGATCTATGTGTGCGCCATTGAAATGGTTAAGGTGATTCTCGAGT
TCTTTTTTGAGTTTAAGAATCCCTCTATGCTCTACCTTGCCACAGGACACCGGGTGCAGTGGCTGCGCTA
TGCAGAGTGGCTGCTCACTTGTCCTGTCATCCTTATCCGCCTGAGCAACCTCACCGGCCTGAGCAACGAC
TACAGCAGGAGAACCATGGGACTCCTTGTCTCAGACATCGGGACTATCGTGTGGGGGGCTACCAGCGCCA
TGGCAACCGGCTATGTTAAAGTCATCTTCTTTTGTCTTGGATTGTGCTATGGCGCGAACACATTTTTTCA
CGCCGCCAAAGCATATATCGAGGGTTATCATACTGTGCCAAAGGGTCGGTGCCGCCAGGTCGTGACCGGC
ATGGCATGGCTGTTTTTCGTGAGCTGGGGTATGTTCCCAATTCTCTTCATTTTGGGGCCCGAAGGTTTTG
GCGTCCTGAGCGTCTATGGCTCCACCGTAGGTCACACGATTATTGATCTGATGAGTAAAAATTGTTGGGG
GTTGTTGGGACACTACCTGCGCGTCCTGATCCACGAGCACATATTGATTCACGGAGATATCCGCAAAACC
ACCAAACTGAACATCGGCGGAACGGAGATCGAGGTCGAGACTCTCGTCGAAGACGAAGCCGAGGCCGGAG
CCGTGCCAGCGGCCGCCACCATGGTGAGCAAGGGCGAGGAGCTGTTCACCGGGGTGGTGCCCATCCTGGT
CGAGCTGGACGGCGACGTAAACGGCCACAAGTTCAGCGTGTCCGGCGAGGGCGAGGGCGATGCCACCTAC
GGCAAGCTGACCCTGAAGTTCATCTGCACCACCGGCAAGCTGCCCGTGCCCTGGCCCACCCTCGTGACCA
CCTTCGGCTACGGCCTGCAGTGCTTCGCCCGCTACCCCGACCACATGAAGCAGCACGACTTCTTCAAGTC
CGCCATGCCCGAAGGCTACGTCCAGGAGCGCACCATCTTCTTCAAGGACGACGGCAACTACAAGACCCGC
GCCGAGGTGAAGTTCGAGGGCGACACCCTGGTGAACCGCATCGAGCTGAAGGGCATCGACTTCAAGGAGG
ACGGCAACATCCTGGGGCACAAGCTGGAGTACAACTACAACAGCCACAACGTCTATATCATGGCCGACAA
GCAGAAGAACGGCATCAAGGTGAACTTCAAGATCCGCCACAACATCGAGGACGGCAGCGTGCAGCTCGCC
GACCACTACCAGCAGAACACCCCCATCGGCGACGGCCCCGTGCTGCTGCCCGACAACCACTACCTGAGCT
ACCAGTCCGCCCTGAGCAAAGACCCCAACGAGAAGCGCGATCACATGGTCCTGCTGGAGTTCGTGACCGC
CGCCGGGATCACTCTCGGCATGGACGAGCTGTACAAGTAATAGGGCGCGCCGCGGCCGCGAATTCGATAT
CATAATCAACCTCTGGATTACAAAATTTGTGAAAGATTGACTGGTATTCTTAACTATGTTGCTCCTTTTA
CGCTATGTGGATACGCTGCTTTAATGCCTTTGTATCATGCTATTGCTTCCCGTATGGCTTTCATTTTCTC
CTCCTTGTATAAATCCTGGTTAGTTCTTGCCACGGCGGAACTCATCGCCGCCTGCCTTGCCCGCTGCTGG
ACAGGGGCTCGGCTGTTGGGCACTGACAATTCCGTGGCTCGAGAGATCTTCGACTGTGCCTTCTAGTTGC
CAGCCATCTGTTGTTTGCCCCTCCCCCGTGCCTTCCTTGACCCTGGAAGGTGCCACTCCCACTGTCCTTT
CCTAATAAAATGAGGAAATTGCATCGCATTGTCTGAGTAGGTGTCATTCTATTCTGGGGGGTGGGGTGGG
GCAGGACAGCAAGGGGGAGGATTGGGAAGACAATAGCAGGCATGAGATCTCACGTGCGGACCGAGCGGCC
GCAGGAACCCCTAGTGATGGAGTTGGCCACTCCCTCTCTGCGCGCTCGCTCGCTCACTGAGGCCGGGCGA
CCAAAGGTCGCCCGACGCCCGGGCTTTGCCCGGGCGGCCTCAGTGAGCGAGCGAGCGCGCAGCTGCCTGC
AGGGGCGCCTGATGCGGTATTTTCTCCTTACGCATCTGTGCGGTATTTCACACCGCATA
[95 nt withheld, positions 3210-3304]
T
[46 nt withheld, positions 3306-3351]
C
[141 nt withheld, positions 3353-3493]
CCTTTGACGTTGGAGTCCACGTTCTTT
[37 nt withheld, positions 3521-3557]
ACTCTATCTCGGGCTATTCTTTTGATTTATAAGGGATTTTGCCGATTTCGGTCTATTGGTTAAAAAATGA
GCTGATTTAACAAAAATTTAACGCGAATTTTAACAAAATATTAACGTTTACAATTTTATGGTGCACTCTC
AGTACAATCTGCTCTGATGCCGCATAGTTAAGCCAGCCCCGACACCCGCCAACACCCGCTGACGCGCCCT
GACGGGCTTGTCTGCTCCCGGCATCCGCTTACAGACAAGCTGTGACCGTCTCCGGGAGCTGCATGTGTCA
GAGGTTTTCACCGTCATCACCGAAACGCGCGAGACGAAAGGGCCTCGTGATACGCCTATTTTTATAGGTT
AATGTCATGATAATAATGGTTTCTTAGACGTCAGGTGGCACTTTTCGGGGAAATGTGCGCGGAACCCCTA
TTTGTTTATTTTTCTAAATACATTCAAATATGTATCCGCTCATGAGACAATAACCCTGATAAATGCTTCA
ATAATATTGAAAAAGGAAGAGTATGAGTATTCAACATTTCCGTGTCGCCCTTATTCCCTTTTTTGCGGCA
TTTTGCCTTCCTGTTTTTGCTCACCCAGAAACGCTGGTGAAAGTAAAAGATGCTGAAGATCAGTTGGGTG
CACGAGTGGGTTACATCGAACTGGATCTCAACAGCGGTAAGATCCTTGAGAGTTTTCGCCCCGAAGAACG
TTTTCCAATGATGAGCACTTTTAAAGTTCTGCTATGTGGCGCGGTATTATCCCGTATTGACGCCGGGCAA
GAGCAACTCGGTCGCCGCATACACTATTCTCAGAATGACTTGGTTGAGTACTCACCAGTCACAGAAAAGC
ATCTTACGGATGGCATGACAGTAAGAGAATTATGCAGTGCTGCCATAACCATGAGTGATAACACTGCGGC
CAACTTACTTCTGACAACGATCGGAGGACCGAAGGAGCTAACCGCTTTTTTGCACAACATGGGGGATCAT
GTAACTCGCCTTGATCGTTGGGAACCGGAGCTGAATGAAGCCATACCAAACGACGAGCGTGACACCACGA
TGCCTGTAGCAATGGCAACAACGTTGCGCAAACTATTAACTGGCGAACTACTTACTCTAGCTTCCCGGCA
ACAATTAATAGACTGGATGGAGGCGGATAAAGTTGCAGGACCACTTCTGCGCTCGGCCCTTCCGGCTGGC
TGGTTTATTGCTGATAAATCTGGAGCCGGTGAGCGTGGGTCTCGCGGTATCATTGCAGCACTGGGGCCAG
ATGGTAAGCCCTCCCGTATCGTAGTTATCTACACGACGGGGAGTCAGGCAACTATGGATGAACGAAATAG
ACAGATCGCTGAGATAGGTGCCTCACTGATTAAGCATTGGTAACTGTCAGACCAAGTTTACTCATATATA
CTTTAGATTGATTTAAAACTTCATTTTTAATTTAAAAGGATCTAGGTGAAGATCCTTTTTGATAATCTCA
TGACCAAAATCCCTTAACGTGAGTTTTCGTTCCACTGAGCGTCAGACCCCGTAGAAAAGATCAAAGGATC
TTCTTGAGATCCTTTTTTTCTGCGCGTAATCTGCTGCTTGCAAACAAAAAAACCACCGCTACCAGCGGTG
GTTTGTTTGCCGGATCAAGAGCTACCAACTCTTTTTCCGAAGGTAACTGGCTTCAGCAGAGCGCAGATAC
CAAATACTGTTCTTCTAGTGTAGCCGTAGTTAGGCCACCACTTCAAGAACTCTGTAGCACCGCCTACATA
CCTCGCTCTGCTAATCCTGTTACCAGTGGCTGCTGCCAGTGGCGATAAGTCGTGTCTTACCGGGTTGGAC
TCAAGACGATAGTTACCGGATAAGGCGCAGCGGTCGGGCTGAACGGGGGGTTCGTGCACACAGCCCAGCT
TGGAGCGAACGACCTACACCGAACTGAGATACCTACAGCGTGAGCTATGAGAAAGCGCCACGCTTCCCGA
AGGGAGAAAGGCGGACAGGTATCCGGTAAGCGGCAGGGTCGGAACAGGAGAGCGCACGAGGGAGCTTCCA
GGGGGAAACGCCTGGTATCTTTATAGTCCTGTCGGGTTTCGCCACCTCTGACTTGAGCGTCGATTTTTGT
GATGCTCGTCAGGGGGGCGGAGCCTATGGAAAAACGCCAGCAACGCGGCCTTTTTACGGTTCCTGGCCTT
TTGCTGGCCTTTTGCTCACATGT
Features (pLannotate 1.2.2; 15 found; start..end, strand, type, name):
     12..39      +  repeat_region  AAV2 ITR (fragment): inverted terminal repeat of adeno-associated virus serotype 2 inverted
     68..95      +  repeat_region  AAV2 ITR (fragment): inverted terminal repeat of adeno-associated virus serotype 2 inverted
    829..1755    +  CDS            ChR2(H134R): H134R mutant of an N-terminal fragment of channelrhodopsin-2 from the alga Chlamydomonas reinhardtii (Nagel et al., 2005) blue light-activated cation channel
   1771..2490    +  CDS            EYFP: enhanced YFP mammalian codon-optimized
   2524..2681    +  misc_feature   WPRE (fragment): woodchuck hepatitis virus posttranscriptional regulatory element
   2687..2767    +  misc_feature   WPRE (fragment): woodchuck hepatitis virus posttranscriptional regulatory element
   2784..2895    +  polyA_signal   bGH poly(A) signal: bovine growth hormone polyadenylation signal
   3013..3153    +  repeat_region  AAV2 ITR: inverted terminal repeat of adeno-associated virus serotype 2 inverted
   3158..3209    -  misc_feature   bom (fragment): basis of mobility region from pBR322
   3228..3683    +  rep_origin     f1 ori (sequence partly withheld): f1 bacteriophage origin of replication; arrow indicates direction of (+) strand synthesis
   3684..3733    -  misc_feature   bom (fragment): basis of mobility region from pBR322
   3835..3870    -  CDS            rop (fragment): Rop protein, which maintains plasmids at low copy number; rop
   3965..4069    +  promoter       AmpR promoter: bla
   4070..4930    +  CDS            AmpR: β-lactamase; bla; confers resistance to ampicillin, carbenicillin, and related antibiotics
   5101..5689    +  rep_origin     ori: high-copy-number ColE1/pMB1/pBR322/pUC origin of replication
