[The description below was written by a language model from this plasmid's Addgene catalogue record and pLannotate feature annotations shown in this document.]
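Description:
AiP14823: pAAV-AiE0441h_3xC2-minBG-ChR2(H134R)-EYFP-WPRE3-BGHpA (alias CN4823) is a recombinant AAV transfer plasmid of about 5.75 kb, designed to be packaged into AAV particles for optogenetic targeting of striatal medium spiny neurons. It is propagated in bacteria through a high-copy ColE1/pUC-type origin and selected with ampicillin via the AmpR (β-lactamase) gene and its promoter. The backbone also carries an f1 phage origin and small remnants of pBR322 bom and rop sequences. AAV2 inverted terminal repeats flank the expression cassette and provide the cis signals for genome replication and encapsidation. The right ITR is annotated in full, whereas only short fragments of the left ITR were detected, which may reflect the difficulty of sequencing and annotating these repeats rather than a true truncation.

The payload is a fusion of ChR2(H134R), a blue light-activated cation channel from Chlamydomonas reinhardtii bearing the H134R substitution, to the yellow fluorescent reporter EYFP, so that expressing cells can be both photostimulated and visualised. According to the construct name, expression is driven by the enhancer AiE0441h, apparently present as three copies of a core element (3xC2), placed upstream of a minimal beta-globin promoter (minBG). These regulatory parts are not annotated in the feature table, but they presumably occupy the unannotated region between the left ITR and the start of the opsin coding sequence. Downstream, two WPRE fragments correspond to the shortened WPRE3 element, which enhances transcript stability and expression while saving packaging space, and they are followed by a bovine growth hormone polyadenylation signal. The construct belongs to an enhancer-AAV toolbox for accessing and perturbing striatal cell types and circuits.
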