Addgene plasmid #214860: AiP14823: pAAV-AiE0441h_3xC2-minBG-ChR2(H134R)-EYFP-WPRE3-BGHpA (Alias: CN4823)
Purpose: Expression of ChR2(H134R)-EYFP in striatal medium spiny neurons
Depositing lab: Allen Institute for Brain Science & Jonathan Ting. Depositing organization: Allen Institute. Publication: Enhancer AAV toolbox for accessing and perturbing striatal cell types and circuits. Hunker AC, Wirthlin ME, Gill G, Johansen NJ, Hooper M, Omstead V, Vargas S, Lerma MN, Taskin N, Weed N, Laird WD, Bishaw YM, Bendrick JL, Gore BB, Ben-Simon Y, Opitz-Araya X, Martinez RA, Way SW, Thyagarajan B, Otto S, Sanchez REA, Alexander JR, Amaya A, Amster A, Arbuckle J, Ayala A, Baker PM, Barcelli T, Barta S, Bertagnolli D, Bielstein C, Bishwakarma P, Bowlus J, Boyer G, Brouner K, Casian B, Casper T, Chakka AB, Chakrabarty R, Chong P, Clark M, Colbert K, Daniel S, Dawe T, Departee M, DiValentin P, Donadio NP, Dotson NI, Dwivedi D, Egdorf T, Fliss T, Gary A, Goldy J, Grasso C, Groce EL, Gudsnuk K, Han W, Haradon Z, Hastings S, Helback O, Ho WV, Huang C, Johnson T, Jones DL, Juneau Z, Kenney J, Leibly M, Li S, Liang E, Loeffler H, Lusk NA, Madigan Z, Malloy J, Malone J, McCue R, Melchor J, Mich JK, Moosman S, Morin E, Naidoo R, Newman D, Ngo K, Nguyen K, Oster AL, Ouellette B, Oyama AA, Pena N, Pham T, Phillips E, Pom C, Potekhina L, Ransford S, Ray PL, Reding M, Rette DF, Reynoldson C, Rimorin C, Sigler AR, Rocha DB, Ronellenfitch K, Ruiz A, Sawyer L, Sevigny JP, Shapovalova NV, Shepard N, Shulga L, Soliman S, Staats B, Taormina MJ, Tieu M, Wang Y, Wilkes J, Wood T, Zhou T, Williford A, Dee N, Mollenkopf T, Ng L, Esposito L, Kalmbach BE, Yao S, Ariza J, Collman F, Mufti S, Smith K, Waters J, Ersing I, Patrick M, Zeng H, Lein ES, Kojima Y, Horwitz G, Owen SF, Levi BP, Daigle TL, Tasic B, Bakken TE, Ting JT. Neuron. 2025 May 21;113(10):1507-1524.e17. doi: 10.1016/j.neuron.2025.04.035. PubMed 40403704.
Backbone
  Vector backbone: rAAV
  Vector type: AAV
Growth in bacteria
  Bacterial resistance: Ampicillin, 100 μg/mL
  Growth temperature: 30°C
  Growth strain: NEB Stable
  Copy number: High Copy
Gene/Insert
  Gene/Insert name: ChR2(H134R)-EYFP
  Species: Synthetic
  Cloning method: Restriction Enzyme; 5′ cloning site unknown (unknown if destroyed)
Terms and licenses: Academic/Nonprofit Terms; Industry Terms: Not Available to Industry
Depositor comments: Allen Institute plasmid ALIAS: AiP14823 This work supported by NIH BRAIN Initiative grant UF1MH128339
How to cite: AiP14823: pAAV-AiE0441h_3xC2-minBG-ChR2(H134R)-EYFP-WPRE3-BGHpA (Alias: CN4823) was a gift from Allen Institute for Brain Science & Jonathan Ting (Addgene plasmid # 214860 ; http://n2t.net/addgene:214860 ; RRID:Addgene_214860)
